Addgene plasmid #211063: pNLF1-C_BTRC:1-605
Purpose: Mammalian expression of full-length human BTRC. C-terminal NanoLuc luciferase tag.
Depositing lab: Cheryl Arrowsmith. Depositing organization: University of Toronto. Publication: A Target Class Ligandability Evaluation of WD40 Repeat-Containing Proteins. Ackloo S, Li F, Szewczyk M, Seitova A, Loppnau P, Zeng H, Xu J, Ahmad S, Arnautova YA, Baghaie AJ, Beldar S, Bolotokova A, Centrella PA, Chau I, Clark MA, Cuozzo JW, Dehghani-Tafti S, Disch JS, Dong A, Dumas A, Feng JA, Ghiabi P, Gibson E, Gilmer J, Goldman B, Green SR, Guie MA, Guilinger JP, Harms N, Herasymenko O, Houliston S, Hutchinson A, Kearnes S, Keefe AD, Kimani SW, Kramer T, Kutera M, Kwak HA, Lento C, Li Y, Liu J, Loup J, Machado RAC, Mulhern CJ, Perveen S, Righetto GL, Riley P, Shrestha S, Sigel EA, Silva M, Sintchak MD, Slakman BL, Taylor RD, Thompson J, Torng W, Underkoffler C, von Rechenberg M, Walsh RT, Watson I, Wilson DJ, Wolf E, Yadav M, Yazdi AK, Zhang J, Zhang Y, Santhakumar V, Edwards AM, Barsyte-Lovejoy D, Schapira M, Brown PJ, Halabelian L, Arrowsmith CH. J Med Chem. 2025 Jan 23;68(2):1092-1112. doi: 10.1021/acs.jmedchem.4c02010. Epub 2024 Nov 4. PubMed 39495097.
Backbone
  Vector backbone: pNLF1-C
  Backbone manufacturer: Promega
  Vector type: Mammalian Expression
  Selectable markers: Hygromycin
Growth in bacteria
  Bacterial resistance: Ampicillin, 100 μg/mL
  Growth temperature: 37°C
  Growth strain: DH5alpha
  Copy number: High Copy
Gene/Insert
  Gene/Insert name: BTRC:M1-R605
  Species: H. sapiens (human)
  Insert size (bp): 1815
  Mutation: wild type
  Entrez Gene: BTRC (a.k.a. BETA-TRCP, FBW1A, FBXW1, FBXW1A, FWD1, bTrCP, bTrCP1, betaTrCP)
  Promoter: CMV
  Tag / fusion protein: NanoLuc luciferase (C terminal on insert)
  Cloning method: Ligation Independent Cloning
  Sequencing primers: 5′ ttacagctcttaaggctagag; 3′ agccggctgtctgtcgccag
Resource information
  A portion of this plasmid was derived from a plasmid made by: Mammalian Gene Collection (BC027994)
Terms and licenses: Academic/Nonprofit Terms; Industry Terms: Not Available to Industry
Depositor comments: 5' Cloning Site: EcoR1 (not destroyed), 3' Cloning Site: Xba1 (not destroyed). C terminal tag: srfgpnscrralgssgvftledfvgdwrqtagynldqvleqggvsslfqnlgvsvtpiqrivlsgenglkidihviipyeglsgdqmgqiekifkvvypvddhhfkvilhygtlvidgvtpnmidyfgrpyegiavfdgkkitvtgtlwngnkiiderlinpdgsllfrvtingvtgwrlcerila.
How to cite: pNLF1-C_BTRC:1-605 was a gift from Cheryl Arrowsmith (Addgene plasmid # 211063 ; http://n2t.net/addgene:211063 ; RRID:Addgene_211063)
