[The description below was written by a language model from this plasmid's Addgene catalogue record and pLannotate feature annotations shown in this document.]
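Description:
pNLF1-C_BTRC:1-605 is a mammalian expression plasmid of about 7.8 kb, built on the commercial pNLF1-C backbone, that produces full-length wild-type human BTRC (residues M1–R605, an 1,815 bp open reading frame derived from a Mammalian Gene Collection clone) fused at its C terminus to NanoLuc luciferase. Transcription is driven by the human cytomegalovirus immediate-early enhancer and promoter, followed by a chimeric β-globin/immunoglobulin intron that promotes efficient mRNA processing. A T7 promoter sits just upstream of the coding region and could support in vitro transcription. The BTRC sequence was inserted by ligation-independent cloning between retained EcoRI and XbaI sites and is joined through a short linker to the human codon-optimized NanoLuc reading frame, with an SV40 polyadenylation signal downstream.

For propagation in E. coli the plasmid carries a high-copy ColE1/pUC-type origin, an ampicillin resistance gene with its own promoter, and a ColE1 cer site that helps keep plasmids monomeric. A separate cassette, consisting of the SV40 enhancer/early promoter, the hygromycin phosphotransferase gene and a synthetic poly(A) signal, allows hygromycin selection of stably transfected mammalian cells. Several short annotated fragments (SET1, T7 terminator, large T antigen, M13 ori, bom, tnpA) are most likely backbone remnants or partial matches rather than functional parts.

BTRC (β-TrCP) is a WD40-repeat F-box protein that serves as the substrate-recognition subunit of an SCF E3 ubiquitin ligase, binding phosphorylated targets for ubiquitination and degradation. The construct was deposited with a study evaluating the ligandability of WD40-repeat proteins. A NanoLuc fusion of this kind suits luminescence-based cellular assays such as bioluminescence resonance energy transfer measurements of ligand or partner binding, although the record does not name a specific assay.
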