Features (pLannotate 1.2.2; 20 found; start..end, strand, type, name):
    140..517     +  enhancer       CMV enhancer: human cytomegalovirus immediate early enhancer
    519..718     +  promoter       CMV promoter: human cytomegalovirus (CMV) immediate early promoter
    857..989     +  intron         chimeric intron: chimera between introns from human β-globin and immunoglobulin heavy chain genes
   1033..1051    +  promoter       T7 promoter: promoter for bacteriophage T7 RNA polymerase
   1085..2899    +  CDS            BTRC: FBW1A_HUMAN - Also known as BTRCP, FBW1A, FBXW1A. Experimental evidence at protein level: Swiss-Prot protein existence level 1. Substrate recognition component of a SCF (SKP1-CUL1-F-box protein) E3 ubiquitin-protein ligase complex which mediates the ubiquitination and subsequent proteasomal degradation of target proteins. Recognizes and binds to phosphorylated target proteins (PubMed:10066435, PubMed:10497169, PubMed:10644755, PubMed:10835356, PubMed:11238952, PubMed:11359933, PubMed:11994270, PubMed:12791267, PubMed:12902344, PubMed:14603323, PubMed:14681206, PubMed:14988407, PubMed:15448698,
   2948..3460    +  CDS            Nluc: NanoLuc® luciferase human codon-optimized
   3493..3542    +  CDS            SET1 (fragment): solubility-enhancement tag derived from T7 phage gene 10B
   3550..3569    +  terminator     T7 terminator (fragment): transcription terminator for bacteriophage T7 RNA polymerase
   3591..3712    -  polyA_signal   SV40 poly(A) signal: SV40 polyadenylation signal
   3735..3803    -  CDS            large T antigen (fragment): large T antigen from SV40 (simian virus 40)
   3808..3840    +  rep_origin     M13 ori (fragment): M13 bacteriophage origin of replication; arrow indicates direction of (+) strand synthesis
   3841..3892    -  misc_feature   bom (fragment): basis of mobility region from pBR322
   3957..4314    +  promoter       SV40 promoter: SV40 enhancer and early promoter
   4345..5367    +  CDS            hph: KHYB_ECOLX - Experimental evidence at protein level: Swiss-Prot protein existence level 1. The aminoglycoside phosphotransferases achieve inactivation of their antibiotic substrates by phosphorylation. Only phosphorylates hygromycin and closely related compounds such as demethyl analogs and destomycin. From Escherichia coli.
   5406..5454    +  polyA_signal   poly(A) signal: synthetic polyadenylation signal
   5475..5567    -  CDS            tnpA (fragment): TN5P_ECOLX - Also known as tnp. Experimental evidence at protein level: Swiss-Prot protein existence level 1. Mediates transposition of transposon Tn5 by a 'cut and paste' mechanism. First, the monomeric transposase binds the 19 bp inverted DNA repeats flanking the transposon. Then, dimerization of the DNA- bound transposase creates a synaptic DNA complex. After nicking of the first DNA strand, excision of the transposon proceeds through a series of intermediates. The transposase then mediates the insertion of the transposon at a new site by strand transfer. The activity of the wild- type tran
   5610..5714    +  promoter       AmpR promoter: bla
   5715..6575    +  CDS            AmpR: β-lactamase; bla; confers resistance to ampicillin, carbenicillin, and related antibiotics
   6733..7321    -  rep_origin     ori: high-copy-number ColE1/pMB1/pBR322/pUC origin of replication
   7437..7720    +  misc_feature   cer region: ColE1-derived recombination site that helps to maintain plasmids as monomers
>Addgene plasmid #211063 | pNLF1-C_BTRC:1-605 | addgene full sequence | sequence record 425994 | Addgene NGS Result
TCAATATTGGCCATTAGCCATATTATTCATTGGTTATATAGCATAAATCAATATTGGCTATTGGCCATTG
CATACGTTGTATCTATATCATAATATGTACATTTATATTGGCTCATGTCCAATATGACCGCCATGTTGGC
ATTGATTATTGACTAGTTATTAATAGTAATCAATTACGGGGTCATTAGTTCATAGCCCATATATGGAGTT
CCGCGTTACATAACTTACGGTAAATGGCCCGCCTGGCTGACCGCCCAACGACCCCCGCCCATTGACGTCA
ATAATGACGTATGTTCCCATAGTAACGCCAATAGGGACTTTCCATTGACGTCAATGGGTGGAGTATTTAC
GGTAAACTGCCCACTTGGCAGTACATCAAGTGTATCATATGCCAAGTCCGCCCCCTATTGACGTCAATGA
CGGTAAATGGCCCGCCTGGCATTATGCCCAGTACATGACCTTACGGGACTTTCCTACTTGGCAGTACATC
TACGTATTAGTCATCGCTATTACCATGGTGATGCGGTTTTGGCAGTACACCAATGGGCGTGGATAGCGGT
TTGACTCACGGGGATTTCCAAGTCTCCACCCCATTGACGTCAATGGGAGTTTGTTTTGGCACCAAAATCA
ACGGGACTTTCCAAAATGTCGTAATAACCCCGCCCCGTTGACGCAAATGGGCGGTAGGCGTGTACGGTGG
GAGGTCTATATAAGCAGAGCTGGTTTAGTGAACCGTCAGATCACTAGAAGCTTTATTGCGGTAGTTTATC
ACAGTTAAATTGCTAACGCAGTCAGTGCTTCTGACACAACAGTCTCGAACTTAAGCTGCAGAAGTTGGTC
GTGAGGCACTGGGCAGGTAAGTATCAAGGTTACAAGACAGGTTTAAGGAGACCAATAGAAACTGGGCTTG
TCGAGACAGAGAAGACTCTTGCGTTTCTGATAGGCACCTATTGGTCTTACTGACATCCACTTTGCCTTTC
TCTCCACAGGTGTCCACTCCCAGTTCAATTACAGCTCTTAAGGCTAGAGTATTAATACGACTCACTATAG
GGCTAGCAAAGCGATCGCTTCCGAATTCGCCACCATGGACCCGGCCGAGGCGGTGCTGCAAGAGAAGGCA
CTCAAGTTTATGTGCTCTATGCCCAGGTCTCTGTGGCTGGGCTGCTCCAGCCTGGCGGACAGCATGCCTT
CGCTGCGATGCCTGTATAACCCAGGGACTGGCGCACTCACAGCTTTCCAGAATTCCTCAGAGAGAGAAGA
CTGTAATAATGGCGAACCCCCTAGGAAGATAATACCAGAGAAGAATTCACTTAGACAGACATACAACAGC
TGTGCCAGACTCTGCTTAAACCAAGAAACAGTATGTTTAGCAAGCACTGCTATGAAGACTGAGAATTGTG
TGGCCAAAACAAAACTTGCCAATGGCACTTCCAGTATGATTGTGCCCAAGCAACGGAAACTCTCAGCAAG
CTATGAAAAGGAAAAGGAACTGTGTGTCAAATACTTTGAGCAGTGGTCAGAGTCAGATCAAGTGGAATTT
GTGGAACATCTTATATCCCAAATGTGTCATTACCAACATGGGCACATAAACTCGTATCTTAAACCTATGT
TGCAGAGAGATTTCATAACTGCTCTGCCAGCTCGGGGATTGGATCATATTGCTGAGAACATTCTGTCATA
CCTGGATGCCAAATCACTATGTGCTGCTGAACTTGTGTGCAAGGAATGGTACCGAGTGACCTCTGATGGC
ATGCTGTGGAAGAAGCTTATCGAGAGAATGGTCAGGACAGATTCTCTGTGGAGAGGCCTGGCAGAACGAA
GAGGATGGGGACAGTATTTATTCAAAAACAAACCTCCTGACGGGAATGCTCCTCCCAACTCTTTTTATAG
AGCACTTTATCCTAAAATTATACAAGACATTGAGACAATAGAATCTAATTGGAGATGTGGAAGACATAGT
TTACAGAGAATTCACTGCCGAAGTGAAACAAGCAAAGGAGTTTACTGTTTACAGTATGATGATCAGAAAA
TAGTAAGCGGCCTTCGAGACAACACAATCAAGATCTGGGATAAAAACACATTGGAATGCAAGCGAATTCT
CACAGGCCATACAGGTTCAGTCCTCTGTCTCCAGTATGATGAGAGAGTGATCATAACAGGATCATCGGAT
TCCACGGTCAGAGTGTGGGATGTAAATACAGGTGAAATGCTAAACACGTTGATTCACCATTGTGAAGCAG
TTCTGCACTTGCGTTTCAATAATGGCATGATGGTGACCTGCTCCAAAGATCGTTCCATTGCTGTATGGGA
TATGGCCTCCCCAACTGACATTACCCTCCGGAGGGTGCTGGTCGGACACCGAGCTGCTGTCAATGTTGTA
GACTTTGATGACAAGTACATTGTTTCTGCATCTGGGGATAGAACTATAAAGGTATGGAACACAAGTACTT
GTGAATTTGTAAGGACCTTAAATGGACACAAACGAGGCATTGCCTGTTTGCAGTACAGGGACAGGCTGGT
AGTGAGTGGCTCATCTGACAACACTATCAGATTATGGGACATAGAATGTGGTGCATGTTTACGAGTGTTA
GAAGGCCATGAGGAATTGGTGCGTTGTATTCGATTTGATAACAAGAGGATAGTCAGTGGGGCCTATGATG
GAAAAATTAAAGTGTGGGATCTTGTGGCTGCTTTGGACCCCCGTGCTCCTGCAGGGACACTCTGTCTACG
GACCCTTGTGGAGCATTCCGGAAGAGTTTTTCGACTACAGTTTGATGAATTCCAGATTGTCAGTAGTTCA
CATGATGACACAATCCTCATCTGGGACTTCCTAAATGATCCAGCTGCCCAAGCTGAACCCCCCCGTTCCC
CTTCTCGAACATACACCTACATCTCCAGATCTAGATTTGGGCCCAATTCCTGCAGGCGAGCTCTCGGCTC
GAGCGGCGTCTTCACACTCGAAGATTTCGTTGGGGACTGGCGACAGACAGCCGGCTACAACCTGGACCAA
GTCCTTGAACAGGGAGGTGTGTCCAGTTTGTTTCAGAATCTCGGGGTGTCCGTAACTCCGATCCAAAGGA
TTGTCCTGAGCGGTGAAAATGGGCTGAAGATCGACATCCATGTCATCATCCCGTATGAAGGTCTGAGCGG
CGACCAAATGGGCCAGATCGAAAAAATTTTTAAGGTGGTGTACCCTGTGGATGATCATCACTTTAAGGTG
ATCCTGCACTATGGCACACTGGTAATCGACGGGGTTACGCCGAACATGATCGACTATTTCGGACGGCCGT
ATGAAGGCATCGCCGTGTTCGACGGCAAAAAGATCACTGTAACAGGGACCCTGTGGAACGGCAACAAAAT
TATCGACGAGCGCCTGATCAACCCCGACGGCTCCCTGCTGTTCCGAGTAACCATCAACGGAGTGACCGGC
TGGCGGCTGTGCGAACGCATTCTGGCGTAAGGCCGCGACTCTAGGGCATGCAAGCTGATCCGGCTGCTAA
CAAAGCCCGAAAGGAAGCTGAGTTGGCTGCTGCCACCGCTGAGCAATAACTAGCATAACCCCTTGGGGCG
GCCGCTTCGAGCAGACATGATAAGATACATTGATGAGTTTGGACAAACCACAACTAGAATGCAGTGAAAA
AAATGCTTTATTTGTGAAATTTGTGATGCTATTGCTTTATTTGTAACCATTATAAGCTGCAATAAACAAG
TTAACAACAACAATTGCATTCATTTTATGTTTCAGGTTCAGGGGGAGATGTGGGAGGTTTTTTTAAGCAA
GTAAAACCTCTACAAATGTGGTAAAATCGAATTTTAACAAAATATTAACGCTTACAATTTCCTGATGCGG
TATTTTCTCCTTACGCATCTGTGCGGTATTTCACACCGCATACGCGGATCTGCGCAGCACCATGGCCTGA
AATAACCTCTGAAAGAGGAACTTGGTTAGGTACCTTCTGAGGCGGAAAGAACCAGCTGTGGAATGTGTGT
CAGTTAGGGTGTGGAAAGTCCCCAGGCTCCCCAGCAGGCAGAAGTATGCAAAGCATGCATCTCAATTAGT
CAGCAACCAGGTGTGGAAAGTCCCCAGGCTCCCCAGCAGGCAGAAGTATGCAAAGCATGCATCTCAATTA
GTCAGCAACCATAGTCCCGCCCCTAACTCCGCCCATCCCGCCCCTAACTCCGCCCAGTTCCGCCCATTCT
CCGCCCCATGGCTGACTAATTTTTTTTATTTATGCAGAGGCCGAGGCCGCCTCGGCCTCTGAGCTATTCC
AGAAGTAGTGAGGAGGCTTTTTTGGAGGCCTAGGCTTTTGCAAAAAGCTCGATTCTTCTGACACTAGCGC
CACCATGAAGAAGCCCGAACTCACCGCTACCAGCGTTGAAAAATTTCTCATCGAGAAGTTCGACAGTGTG
AGCGACCTGATGCAGTTGTCGGAGGGCGAAGAGAGCCGAGCCTTCAGCTTCGATGTCGGCGGACGCGGCT
ATGTACTGCGGGTGAATAGCTGCGCTGATGGCTTCTACAAAGACCGCTACGTGTACCGCCACTTCGCCAG
CGCTGCACTACCCATCCCCGAAGTGTTGGACATCGGCGAGTTCAGCGAGAGCCTGACATACTGCATCAGT
AGACGCGCCCAAGGCGTTACTCTCCAAGACCTCCCCGAAACAGAGCTGCCTGCTGTGTTACAGCCTGTCG
CCGAAGCTATGGATGCTATTGCCGCCGCCGACCTCAGTCAAACCAGCGGCTTCGGCCCATTCGGGCCCCA
AGGCATCGGCCAGTACACAACCTGGCGGGATTTCATTTGCGCCATTGCTGATCCCCATGTCTACCACTGG
CAGACCGTGATGGACGACACCGTGTCCGCCAGCGTAGCTCAAGCCCTGGACGAACTGATGCTGTGGGCCG
AAGACTGTCCCGAGGTGCGCCACCTCGTCCATGCCGACTTCGGCAGCAACAACGTCCTGACCGACAACGG
CCGCATCACCGCCGTAATCGACTGGTCCGAAGCTATGTTCGGGGACAGTCAGTACGAGGTGGCCAACATC
TTCTTCTGGCGGCCCTGGCTGGCTTGCATGGAGCAGCAGACTCGCTACTTCGAGCGCCGGCATCCCGAGC
TGGCCGGCAGCCCTCGTCTGCGAGCCTACATGCTGCGCATCGGCCTGGATCAGCTCTACCAGAGCCTCGT
GGACGGCAACTTCGACGATGCTGCCTGGGCTCAAGGCCGCTGCGATGCCATCGTCCGCAGCGGGGCCGGC
ACCGTCGGTCGCACACAAATCGCTCGCCGGAGCGCAGCCGTATGGACCGACGGCTGCGTCGAGGTGCTGG
CCGACAGCGGCAACCGCCGGCCCAGTACACGACCGCGCGCTAAGGAGGTAGGTCGAGTTTAGACTCTAGC
CATCACGATGGCCGCAATAAAATATCTTTATTTTCATTACATCTGTGTGTTGGTTTTTTGTGTGAATCGA
TAGCGATAAGGATCCTCTTTGCGCTTGCGTTTTCCCTTGTCCAGATAGCCCAGTAGCTGACATTCATCCG
GGGTCAGCACCGTTTCTGCGGACTGGCTTTCTACGTAATGGTTTCTTAGACGTCAGGTGGCACTTTTCGG
GGAAATGTGCGCGGAACCCCTATTTGTTTATTTTTCTAAATACATTCAAATATGTATCCGCTCATGAGAC
AATAACCCTGATAAATGCTTCAATAATATTGAAAAAGGAAGAGTATGAGTATTCAACATTTCCGTGTCGC
CCTTATTCCCTTTTTTGCGGCATTTTGCCTTCCTGTTTTTGCTCACCCAGAAACGCTGGTGAAAGTAAAA
GATGCTGAAGATCAGTTGGGTGCACGAGTGGGTTACATCGAACTGGATCTCAACAGCGGTAAGATCCTTG
AGAGTTTTCGCCCCGAAGAACGTTTTCCAATGATGAGCACTTTCAAAGTTCTGCTATGTGGCGCGGTATT
ATCCCGTATTGACGCCGGGCAAGAGCAACTCGGTCGCCGCATACACTATTCTCAGAATGACTTGGTTGAG
TACTCACCAGTCACAGAAAAGCATCTTACGGATGGCATGACAGTAAGAGAATTATGCAGTGCTGCCATAA
CCATGAGTGATAACACTGCGGCCAACTTACTTCTGACAACTATCGGAGGACCGAAGGAGCTAACCGCTTT
TTTGCACAACATGGGGGATCATGTAACTCGCCTTGATCGTTGGGAACCGGAGCTGAATGAAGCCATACCA
AACGACGAGCGTGACACCACGATGCCTGTAGCAATGGCAACAACGTTGCGCAAACTATTAACTGGCGAAC
TACTTACTCTAGCTTCCCGGCAACAATTAATAGACTGGATGGAGGCGGATAAAGTTGCAGGACCACTTCT
GCGCTCGGCCCTTCCGGCTGGCTGGTTTATTGCTGATAAATCTGGAGCCGGTGAGCGTGGGTCTCGCGGT
ATCATTGCAGCACTGGGGCCAGATGGTAAGCCCTCCCGTATCGTAGTTATCTACACGACGGGGAGTCAGG
CAACTATGGATGAACGAAATAGACAGATCGCTGAGATAGGTGCCTCACTGATTAAGCATTGGTAATTCGA
AATGACCGACCAAGCGACGCCCAACCGGTATCAGCTCACTCAAAGGCGGTAATACGGTTATCCACAGAAT
CAGGGGATAACGCAGGAAAGAACATGTGAGCAAAAGGCCAGCAAAAGGCCAGGAACCGTAAAAAGGCCGC
GTTGCTGGCGTTTTTCCATAGGCTCCGCCCCCCTGACGAGCATCACAAAAATCGACGCTCAAGTCAGAGG
TGGCGAAACCCGACAGGACTATAAAGATACCAGGCGTTTCCCCCTGGAAGCTCCCTCGTGCGCTCTCCTG
TTCCGACCCTGCCGCTTACCGGATACCTGTCCGCCTTTCTCCCTTCGGGAAGCGTGGCGCTTTCTCATAG
CTCACGCTGTAGGTATCTCAGTTCGGTGTAGGTCGTTCGCTCCAAGCTGGGCTGTGTGCACGAACCCCCC
GTTCAGCCCGACCGCTGCGCCTTATCCGGTAACTATCGTCTTGAGTCCAACCCGGTAAGACACGACTTAT
CGCCACTGGCAGCAGCCACTGGTAACAGGATTAGCAGAGCGAGGTATGTAGGCGGTGCTACAGAGTTCTT
GAAGTGGTGGCCTAACTACGGCTACACTAGAAGGACAGTATTTGGTATCTGCGCTCTGCTGAAGCCAGTT
ACCTTCGGAAAAAGAGTTGGTAGCTCTTGATCCGGCAAACAAACCACCGCTGGTAGCGGTGGTTTTTTTG
TTTGCAAGCAGCAGATTACGCGCAGAAAAAAAGGATTTCAAGAAGATCCTTTGATCTTTTCTACGGGGTC
TGACGCTCAGTGGAACGAAAACTCACGTTAAGGGATTTTGGTCATGAGATTATCAAAAAGGATCTTCACC
TAGATCCTTTTATAGTCCGGAAATACAGGAACGCACGCTGGATGGCCCTTCGCTGGGATGGTGAAACCAT
GAAAAATGGCAGCTTCAGTGGATTAAGTGGGGGTAATGTGGCCTGTACCCTCTGGTTGCATAGGTATTCA
TACGGTTAAAATTTATCAGGCGCGATTGCGGCAGTTTTTCGGGTGGTTTGTTGCCATTTTTACCTGTCTG
CTGCCGTGATCGCGCTGAACGCGTTTTAGCGGTGCGTACAATTAAGGGATTATGGTAAATCCACTTACTG
TCTGCCCTCGTAGCCATCGAGATAAACCGCAGTACTCCGGCCACGATGCGTCCGGCGTAGAGGATCGAGA
TCT
