>Addgene plasmid #211063 | pNLF1-C_BTRC:1-605 | depositor partial sequence | sequence record 411606 | Insert sequence
ATGGACCCGGCCGAGGCGGTGCTGCAAGAGAAGGCACTCAAGTTTATGTGCTCTATGCCCAGGTCTCTGT
GGCTGGGCTGCTCCAGCCTGGCGGACAGCATGCCTTCGCTGCGATGCCTGTATAACCCAGGGACTGGCGC
ACTCACAGCTTTCCAGAATTCCTCAGAGAGAGAAGACTGTAATAATGGCGAACCCCCTAGGAAGATAATA
CCAGAGAAGAATTCACTTAGACAGACATACAACAGCTGTGCCAGACTCTGCTTAAACCAAGAAACAGTAT
GTTTAGCAAGCACTGCTATGAAGACTGAGAATTGTGTGGCCAAAACAAAACTTGCCAATGGCACTTCCAG
TATGATTGTGCCCAAGCAACGGAAACTCTCAGCAAGCTATGAAAAGGAAAAGGAACTGTGTGTCAAATAC
TTTGAGCAGTGGTCAGAGTCAGATCAAGTGGAATTTGTGGAACATCTTATATCCCAAATGTGTCATTACC
AACATGGGCACATAAACTCGTATCTTAAACCTATGTTGCAGAGAGATTTCATAACTGCTCTGCCAGCTCG
GGGATTGGATCATATTGCTGAGAACATTCTGTCATACCTGGATGCCAAATCACTATGTGCTGCTGAACTT
GTGTGCAAGGAATGGTACCGAGTGACCTCTGATGGCATGCTGTGGAAGAAGCTTATCGAGAGAATGGTCA
GGACAGATTCTCTGTGGAGAGGCCTGGCAGAACGAAGAGGATGGGGACAGTATTTATTCAAAAACAAACC
TCCTGACGGGAATGCTCCTCCCAACTCTTTTTATAGAGCACTTTATCCTAAAATTATACAAGACATTGAG
ACAATAGAATCTAATTGGAGATGTGGAAGACATAGTTTACAGAGAATTCACTGCCGAAGTGAAACAAGCA
AAGGAGTTTACTGTTTACAGTATGATGATCAGAAAATAGTAAGCGGCCTTCGAGACAACACAATCAAGAT
CTGGGATAAAAACACATTGGAATGCAAGCGAATTCTCACAGGCCATACAGGTTCAGTCCTCTGTCTCCAG
TATGATGAGAGAGTGATCATAACAGGATCATCGGATTCCACGGTCAGAGTGTGGGATGTAAATACAGGTG
AAATGCTAAACACGTTGATTCACCATTGTGAAGCAGTTCTGCACTTGCGTTTCAATAATGGCATGATGGT
GACCTGCTCCAAAGATCGTTCCATTGCTGTATGGGATATGGCCTCCCCAACTGACATTACCCTCCGGAGG
GTGCTGGTCGGACACCGAGCTGCTGTCAATGTTGTAGACTTTGATGACAAGTACATTGTTTCTGCATCTG
GGGATAGAACTATAAAGGTATGGAACACAAGTACTTGTGAATTTGTAAGGACCTTAAATGGACACAAACG
AGGCATTGCCTGTTTGCAGTACAGGGACAGGCTGGTAGTGAGTGGCTCATCTGACAACACTATCAGATTA
TGGGACATAGAATGTGGTGCATGTTTACGAGTGTTAGAAGGCCATGAGGAATTGGTGCGTTGTATTCGAT
TTGATAACAAGAGGATAGTCAGTGGGGCCTATGATGGAAAAATTAAAGTGTGGGATCTTGTGGCTGCTTT
GGACCCCCGTGCTCCTGCAGGGACACTCTGTCTACGGACCCTTGTGGAGCATTCCGGAAGAGTTTTTCGA
CTACAGTTTGATGAATTCCAGATTGTCAGTAGTTCACATGATGACACAATCCTCATCTGGGACTTCCTAA
ATGATCCAGCTGCCCAAGCTGAACCCCCCCGTTCCCCTTCTCGAACATACACCTACATCTCCAGA
